>Addgene plasmid #18516 | T4 Lysozyme G113E WT* | addgene partial sequence | sequence record 24302 | 3primeUP
CTACTGAAAAAGCCCGCTCATTAGGCGGGCTCAGATCTGCTCATGTTTGACAGCTTATCATCGATAAGCT
TCGGCAATAAATTCTTGATATGTTTTCATATGTTTCCTTTAAATATTTTAATTAGTAATTGTCTATTCAA
GTAATTGTGAATATACTATCACAATTCCAAGAGAAAGTAAACAGCTTTATAGATTTTTATACGCGTCCCA
AGTGCCAGTTCTAAACGTTGTAATGACTCGTTTTGCGCGATTAGGTGTTTGATTATACCATCTACTTTTA
GCTAAGTTAACTGCTGCTTCATCCCAGCGTTTTTGTTGAAGCATACGTAAAGAGTTAGTAAATTCTGCCA
CACCGGTTTCTCCCATTTGGAAAACCATATTAATCAATGCAGCGCGACGAACCGCATCAAGAGAATCATA
AACCGGTTTTAATTTAGCATTTCTCAGAATTCCGCGAACAGCAGCATCAACATCCTGATTAAAGAGTTTT
TCAGCCTCATCTTTTGTAATTACACCATTAGTATTACGCCCAATAGCTTTATCTAATTCAGATTTAGCAG
CATTAAGTGATGGACTTTTTGTAAGCAAATGACCGATGCCAATAGTGTAATAGCCTTCTGTGTCTTTATA
GATTTTAAGTCTAAGACCTTCATCTATACGTAACATTTCAAATATATTCATAATACCTCCTAAGCATCGA
TGGATCCTGTTTCCTGTGTGAANTGTTATCCGCTCACAATTCCACACATTATACGAGCCGATGATAATGT
CACAGGGGATGGGGAGTAGCTGANCTGTTCNGGGGAATGTATCGCNNCATTCACCATAAC
