[The description below was written by a language model from this plasmid's Addgene catalogue record.]
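Description:
T4 Lysozyme G113E WT* is a bacterial expression plasmid built on the pHS1403 backbone (about 5 kb without insert) that carries a mutant form of the bacteriophage T4 lysozyme gene (gene e). It is maintained in E. coli as a high-copy plasmid under ampicillin selection. The record does not include a feature table and does not state the origin of replication or the promoter that drives expression, so those details of the pHS1403 backbone cannot be given here.

The insert is roughly 600 bp and sits between a BamHI site at the 5′ end and a HindIII site at the 3′ end, both of which were preserved by the cloning. According to the depositor's comments, the BamHI site lies 27 bp from the start codon and the HindIII site 115 bp from the stop codon, so the fragment includes short flanking untranslated stretches and can be excised or swapped as a cassette. The encoded protein carries a glutamate substitution at position 113 (G113E) in the "WT*" background. The record does not define WT*, though in the T4 lysozyme literature the term conventionally denotes the cysteine-free pseudo-wild-type used as a reference protein. The entry also lists an alternative name of A113E, which names a different original residue from the stated G113E mutation; the record does not resolve this discrepancy. No tags, fusion partners or reporters are recorded.

No purpose is stated, but a single point mutant of this kind fits recombinant production of the variant enzyme in bacteria for studies of how individual substitutions affect protein stability, folding and structure, for which T4 lysozyme is a classic model system.
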