Addgene plasmid #18516: T4 Lysozyme G113E WT*
Depositing lab: Brian Matthews. Depositing organization: University of Oregon.
Backbone
  Vector backbone: pHS1403
  Backbone size w/o insert (bp): 5000
  Vector type: Bacterial Expression
Growth in bacteria
  Bacterial resistance: Ampicillin, 100 μg/mL
  Growth temperature: 37°C
  Growth strain: DH5alpha
  Copy number: High Copy
Gene/Insert
  Gene/Insert name: T4 Lysozyme (alt name: A113E)
  Species: Bacteriophage T4
  Insert size (bp): 600
  Mutation: G113E WT*
  GenBank ID: NP_049736
  Entrez Gene: e (a.k.a. T4p123)
  Cloning method: Restriction Enzyme; 5′ cloning site BamHI (not destroyed); 3′ cloning site HindIII (not destroyed)
  Sequencing primers: 5′ na; 3′ GGCGTATCACGAGGCCC
Terms and licenses: Academic/Nonprofit Terms; Industry Terms: Not Available to Industry
Depositor comments: The BamHI site is 27 bp from the ATG and the HindIII site is 115 bp from the stop.
How to cite: T4 Lysozyme G113E WT* was a gift from Brian Matthews (Addgene plasmid # 18516 ; http://n2t.net/addgene:18516 ; RRID:Addgene_18516)
